Addgene plasmid #54720: mTurquoise-C1
Purpose: (Empty Backbone) Localization: C1 Cloning Vector, Excitation: 434, Emission: 474
Depositing lab: Michael Davidson.
Backbone
  Vector backbone: mTurquoise-C1
  Backbone size (bp): 4750
  Vector type: Mammalian Expression
  Selectable markers: Neomycin (select with G418)
  Tag / fusion protein: mTurquoise (N terminal on backbone)
Growth in bacteria
  Bacterial resistance: Kanamycin, 50 μg/mL
  Growth temperature: 37°C
  Growth strain: DH5alpha
  Copy number: High Copy
Gene/Insert
  Gene/Insert name: None
  Tag / fusion protein: mTurquoise (N terminal on backbone)
Terms and licenses: Academic/Nonprofit Terms; Industry Terms
Depositor comments: . Excitation = 434; Emission = 474
How to cite: mTurquoise-C1 was a gift from Michael Davidson (Addgene plasmid # 54720)
