[The description below was written by a language model from this plasmid's Addgene catalogue record.]
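Description:
mTurquoise-C1 is an empty mammalian expression backbone of about 4.75 kb, designed for building fusions to the cyan fluorescent protein mTurquoise. It carries no insert. The "C1" designation and the recorded tag position (mTurquoise N-terminal on the backbone) indicate that a gene of interest is cloned downstream of the fluorescent protein coding sequence, so the resulting fusion has mTurquoise at its amino terminus and the protein of interest joined at the fluorophore's C-terminus. The record lists excitation and emission maxima of 434 nm and 474 nm, which places the reporter in the cyan channel.

In bacteria the plasmid is maintained as a high-copy plasmid under kanamycin selection, and in mammalian cells stable transfectants can be selected with G418 through the neomycin resistance marker. Vectors of this type commonly use one resistance gene for both selections, but the record does not confirm that arrangement here. No feature table is provided, so the promoter driving mTurquoise expression, the polyadenylation signal, the origins of replication and the composition of the cloning site are not stated.

Typical uses are live-cell imaging of protein localization and dynamics with an N-terminally tagged protein. Without an insert, the plasmid can also serve as a control expressing unfused mTurquoise. Cyan fluorescent proteins of this kind are also often used in multicolour imaging or as FRET donors paired with yellow acceptors, although the record does not mention any specific application beyond its role as a cloning vector.
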