>Addgene plasmid #54720 | mTurquoise-C1 | depositor partial sequence | sequence record 85117 | insert sequence
TAACAACTCCGCCCCATTGACGCAAATGGGCGGTAGGCGTGTACGGTGGGAGGTCTATATAAGCAGAGCT
GGTTTAGTGAACCGTCAGATCCGCTAGCGCTACCGGTCGCCACCATGGTGAGCAAGGGCGAGGAGCTGTT
CACCGGGGTGGTGCCCATCCTGGTCGAGCTGGACGGCGACGTAAACGGCCACAAGTTCAGCGTGTCCGGC
GAGGGCGAGGGCGATGCCACCTACGGCAAGCTGACCCTGAAGTTCATCTGCACCACCGGCAAGCTGCCCG
TGCCCTGGCCCACCCTCGTGACCACCCTGTCCTGGGGCGTGCAGTGCTTCGCCCGCTACCCCGACCACAT
GAAGCAGCACGACTTCTTCAAGTCCGCCATGCCCGAAGGCTACGTCCAGGAGCGCACCATCTTCTTCAAG
GACGACGGCAACTACAAGACCCGCGCCGAGGTGAAGTTCGAGGGCGACACCCTGGTGAACCGCATCGAGC
TGAAGGGCATCGACTTCAAGGAGGACGGCAACATCCTGGGGCACAAGCTGGAGTACAACTACATCAGCGA
CAACGTCTATATCACCGCCGACAAGCAGAAGAACGGCATCAAGGCCAACTTCAAGATCCGCCACAACATC
GAGGACGGCGGCGTGCAGCTCGCCGACCACTACCAGCAGAACACCCCCATCGGCGACGGCCCCGTGCTGC
TGCCCGACAACCACTACCTGAGCACCCAGTCCAAGCTGAGCAAAGACCCCAACGAGAAGCGCGATCACAT
GGTCCTGCTGGAGTTCGTGACCGCCGCCGGGATCACTCTCGGCATGGACGAGCTGTACAAGTCCGGACTC
AGATCTCGAGCTCAAGCTTCGAATTCTGCAGTCGACGGTACCGCGGGCCCGGGATCCACCGGATCTAGAT
AACTGATCATAATCAGCCATACCACATTTGTAGAGGTTTTACTTGCTTTAAAAAACCTCCCACACCTCCC
CCTGAACCTGAAAC
