>Addgene plasmid #54720 | mTurquoise-C1 | addgene partial sequence | sequence record 90497 | CMV-F 5'-CGCAAATGGGCGGTAGGCGTG-3'
GTGAACCGTCAGATCCGCTAGCGCTACCGGTCGCCACCATGGTGAGCAAGGGCGAGGAGCTGTTCACCGG
GGTGGTGCCCATCCTGGTCGAGCTGGACGGCGACGTAAACGGCCACAAGTTCAGCGTGTCCGGCGAGGGC
GAGGGCGATGCCACCTACGGCAAGCTGACCCTGAAGTTCATCTGCACCACCGGCAAGCTGCCCGTGCCCT
GGCCCACCCTCGTGACCACCCTGTCCTGGGGCGTGCAGTGCTTCGCCCGCTACCCCGACCACATGAAGCA
GCACGACTTCTTCAAGTCCGCCATGCCCGAAGGCTACGTCCAGGAGCGCACCATCTTCTTCAAGGACGAC
GGCAACTACAAGACCCGCGCCGAGGTGAAGTTCGAGGGCGACACCCTGGTGAACCGCATCGAGCTGAAGG
GCATCGACTTCAAGGAGGACGGCAACATCCTGGGGCACAAGCTGGAGTACAACTACATCAGCGACAACGT
CTATATCACCGCCGACAAGCAGAAGAACGGCATCAAGGCCAACTTCAAGATCCGCCACAACATCGAGGAC
GGCGGCGTGCAGCTCGCCGACCACTACCAGCAGAACACCCCCATCGGCGACGGCCCCGTGCTGCTGCCCG
ACAACCACTACCTGAGCACCCAGTCCAAGCTGAGCAAAGACCCCAACGAGAAGCGCGATCACATGGTCCT
GCTGGAGTTCGTGACCGCCGCCGGGATCACTCTCGGCATGGACGAGCTGTACAAGTCCGGACTCAGATCT
CGAGCTCAAGCTTCGAATTCTGCAGTCGACGGTACCGCGGGCCCGGGATCCACCGGATCTAGATAACTGA
TCATAATCAGCCATACCACATT
